>Addgene plasmid #114110 | pAAV-hSyn-sbGLuc-B7-EYFP | addgene full sequence | sequence record 252520 | Addgene NGS Result
ATGTCCTGCAGGCAGCTGCGCGCTCGCTCGCTCACTGAGGCCGCCCGGGCGTCGGGCGACCTTTGGTCGC
CCGGCCTCAGTGAGCGAGCGAGCGCGCAGAGAGGGAGTGGCCAACTCCATCACTAGGGGTTCCTGCGGCC
GCACGCGTGTGTCTAGACTGCAGAGGGCCCTGCGTATGAGTGCAAGTGGGTTTTAGGACCAGGATGAGGC
GGGGTGGGGGTGCCTACCTGACGACCGACCCCGACCCACTGGACAAGCACCCAACCCCCATTCCCCAAAT
TGCGCATCCCCTATCAGAGAGGGGGAGGGGAAACAGGATGCGGCGAGGCGCGTGCGCACTGCCAGCTTCA
GCACCGCGGACAGTGCCTTCGCCCCCGCCTGGCGGCGCGCGCCACCGCCGCCTCAGCACTGAAGGCGCGC
TGACGTCACTCGCCGGTCCCCCGCAAACTCCCCTTCCCGGCCACCTTGGTCGCGTCCGCGCCGCCGCCGG
CCCAGCCGGACCGCACCACGCGAGGCGCGAGATAGGGGGGCACGGGCGCGACCATCTGCGCTGCGGCGCC
GGCGACTCAGCGCTGCCTCAGTCTGCGGTGGGCAGCGGAGGAGTCGTGTCGTGCCTGAGAGCGCAGTCGA
GAAGGTACCGGATCTCGAGCTCAAGCTTGCCACCATGGGAGTCAAAGTTCTGTTTGCCCTGATCTGCATC
GCTGTGGCCGAGGCCAAGCCCACCGAGAACAACGAAGACTTCAACATCGTGGCCGTGGCCAGCAACTTCG
CGACCACGGATCTCGATGCTGACCGCGGGAAGTTGCCCGGCAAGAAGCTGCCGCTGGAGGTGCTCAAAGA
GCTGGAAGCCAATGCCCGGAAAGCTGGCTGCACCAGGGGCTGTCTGATCTGCCTGTCCCACATCAAGTGC
ACGCCCAAGATGAAGAAGTTCATCCCAGGACGCTGCCACACCTACGAAGGCGACAAAGAGTCCGCACAGG
GCGGCATAGGCGAGGCGATCGTCGACATTCCTGAGATTCCTGGGTTCAAGGACTTGGAGCCCCTGGAGCA
GTTCATCGCACAGGTCGATCTGTGTGTGGACTGCACAACTGGCTGCCTCAAAGGGCTTGCCAACGTGCAG
TGTTCTGACCTGCTCAAGAAGTGGCTGCCGCAACGCTGTGCGACCTTTGCCAGCAAGATCCAGGGCCAGG
TGGACAAGATCAAGGGGGCCGGTGGTGACGGCGACCCACTAGTCCAGTGTGGTGGAATTGCCGGATCCCC
CCCAGAAGACCCTCCTGATAGCAAGAACACACTTGTGCTCTTTGGGGCAGGATTCGGCGCAGTAATAACA
GTCGTCGTCATCGTTGTCATCATCAAATGCTTCTGTAAGCACAGAAGCTGTTTCAGAAGAAATGAGGCAA
GCAGAGAAACAAACAACAGCCTTACCTTCGGGCCTGAAGAAGCATTAGCTGAACAGACCGTCTTCCTTGC
GGCCGCCGTGAGCAAGGGCGAGGAGCTGTTCACCGGGGTGGTGCCCATCCTGGTCGAGCTGGACGGCGAC
GTAAACGGCCACAAGTTCAGCGTGTCCGGCGAGGGCGAGGGCGATGCCACCTACGGCAAGCTGACCCTGA
AGTTCATCTGCACCACCGGCAAGCTGCCCGTGCCCTGGCCCACCCTCGTGACCACCTTCGGCTACGGCCT
GCAGTGCTTCGCCCGCTACCCCGACCACATGAAGCAGCACGACTTCTTCAAGTCCGCCATGCCCGAAGGC
TACGTCCAGGAGCGCACCATCTTCTTCAAGGACGACGGCAACTACAAGACCCGCGCCGAGGTGAAGTTCG
AGGGCGACACCCTGGTGAACCGCATCGAGCTGAAGGGCATCGACTTCAAGGAGGACGGCAACATCCTGGG
GCACAAGCTGGAGTACAACTACAACAGCCACAACGTCTATATCATGGCCGACAAGCAGAAGAACGGCATC
AAGGTGAACTTCAAGATCCGCCACAACATCGAGGACGGCAGCGTGCAGCTCGCCGACCACTACCAGCAGA
ACACCCCCATCGGCGACGGCCCCGTGCTGCTGCCCGACAACCACTACCTGAGCTACCAGTCCGCCCTGAG
CAAAGACCCCAACGAGAAGCGCGATCACATGGTCCTGCTGGAGTTCGTGACCGCCGCCGGGATCACTCTC
GGCATGGACGAGCTGTACAAGTAACATATGCTCTAGAGGGCCCGCGGTTCGAAGGTAAGCCTATCCCTAA
CCCTCTCCTCGGTCTCGATTCTACGCGTACCGGTCATCATCACCATCACCATTGAGTTTAATTCGATATC
AAGCTTATCGATAATCAACCTCTGGATTACAAAATTTGTGAAAGATTGACTGGTATTCTTAACTATGTTG
CTCCTTTTACGCTATGTGGATACGCTGCTTTAATGCCTTTGTATCATGCTATTGCTTCCCGTATGGCTTT
CATTTTCTCCTCCTTGTATAAATCCTGGTTGCTGTCTCTTTATGAGGAGTTGTGGCCCGTTGTCAGGCAA
CGTGGCGTGGTGTGCACTGTGTTTGCTGACGCAACCCCCACTGGTTGGGGCATTGCCACCACCTGTCAGC
TCCTTTCCGGGACTTTCGCTTTCCCCCTCCCTATTGCCACGGCGGAACTCATCGCCGCCTGCCTTGCCCG
CTGCTGGACAGGGGCTCGGCTGTTGGGCACTGACAATTCCGTGGTGTTGTCGGGGAAATCATCGTCCTTT
CCTTGGCTGCTCGCCTATGTTGCCACCTGGATTCTGCGCGGGACGTCCTTCTGCTACGTCCCTTCGGCCC
TCAATCCAGCGGACCTTCCTTCCCGCGGCCTGCTGCCGGCTCTGCGGCCTCTTCCGCGTCTTCGCCTTCG
CCCTCAGACGAGTCGGATCTCCCTTTGGGCCGCCTCCCCGCATCGATACCGAGCGCTGCTCGAGAGATCT
ACGGGTGGCATCCCTGTGACCCCTCCCCAGTGCCTCTCCTGGCCCTGGAAGTTGCCACTCCAGTGCCCAC
CAGCCTTGTCCTAATAAAATTAAGTTGCATCATTTTGTCTGACTAGGTGTCCTTCTATAATATTATGGGG
TGGAGGGGGGTGGTATGGAGCAAGGGGCAAGTTGGGAAGACAACCTGTAGGGCCTGCGGGGTCTATTGGG
AACCAAGCTGGAGTGCAGTGGCACAATCTTGGCTCACTGCAATCTCCGCCTCCTGGGTTCAAGCGATTCT
CCTGCCTCAGCCTCCCGAGTTGTTGGGATTCCAGGCATGCATGACCAGGCTCAGCTAATTTTTGTTTTTT
TGGTAGAGACGGGGTTTCACCATATTGGCCAGGCTGGTCTCCAACTCCTAATCTCAGGTGATCTACCCAC
CTTGGCCTCCCAAATTGCTGGGATTACAGGCGTGAACCACTGCTCCCTTCCCTGTCCTTCTGATTTTGTA
GGTAACCACGTGCGGACCGAGCGGCCGCAGGAACCCCTAGTGATGGAGTTGGCCACTCCCTCTCTGCGCG
CTCGCTCGCTCACTGAGGCCGGGCGACCAAAGGTCGCCCGACGCCCGGGCTTTGCCCGGGCGGCCTCAGT
GAGCGAGCGAGCGCGCAGCTGCCTGCAGGGGCGCCTGATGCGGTATTTTCTCCTTACGCATCTGTGCGGT
ATTTCACACCGCATA
[95 nt withheld, positions 3656-3750]
T
[46 nt withheld, positions 3752-3797]
C
[141 nt withheld, positions 3799-3939]
CCTTTGACGTTGGAGTCCACGTTCTTT
[37 nt withheld, positions 3967-4003]
ACTCTATCTCGGGCTATTCTTTTGATTTATAAGGGATTTTGCCGATTTCGGTCTATTGGTTAAAAAATGA
GCTGATTTAACAAAAATTTAACGCGAATTTTAACAAAATATTAACGTTTACAATTTTATGGTGCACTCTC
AGTACAATCTGCTCTGATGCCGCATAGTTAAGCCAGCCCCGACACCCGCCAACACCCGCTGACGCGCCCT
GACGGGCTTGTCTGCTCCCGGCATCCGCTTACAGACAAGCTGTGACCGTCTCCGGGAGCTGCATGTGTCA
GAGGTTTTCACCGTCATCACCGAAACGCGCGAGACGAAAGGGCCTCGTGATACGCCTATTTTTATAGGTT
AATGTCATGATAATAATGGTTTCTTAGACGTCAGGTGGCACTTTTCGGGGAAATGTGCGCGGAACCCCTA
TTTGTTTATTTTTCTAAATACATTCAAATATGTATCCGCTCATGAGACAATAACCCTGATAAATGCTTCA
ATAATATTGAAAAAGGAAGAGTATGAGTATTCAACATTTCCGTGTCGCCCTTATTCCCTTTTTTGCGGCA
TTTTGCCTTCCTGTTTTTGCTCACCCAGAAACGCTGGTGAAAGTAAAAGATGCTGAAGATCAGTTGGGTG
CACGAGTGGGTTACATCGAACTGGATCTCAACAGCGGTAAGATCCTTGAGAGTTTTCGCCCCGAAGAACG
TTTTCCAATGATGAGCACTTTTAAAGTTCTGCTATGTGGCGCGGTATTATCCCGTATTGACGCCGGGCAA
GAGCAACTCGGTCGCCGCATACACTATTCTCAGAATGACTTGGTTGAGTACTCACCAGTCACAGAAAAGC
ATCTTACGGATGGCATGACAGTAAGAGAATTATGCAGTGCTGCCATAACCATGAGTGATAACACTGCGGC
CAACTTACTTCTGACAACGATCGGAGGACCGAAGGAGCTAACCGCTTTTTTGCACAACATGGGGGATCAT
GTAACTCGCCTTGATCGTTGGGAACCGGAGCTGAATGAAGCCATACCAAACGACGAGCGTGACACCACGA
TGCCTGTAGCAATGGCAACAACGTTGCGCAAACTATTAACTGGCGAACTACTTACTCTAGCTTCCCGGCA
ACAATTAATAGACTGGATGGAGGCGGATAAAGTTGCAGGACCACTTCTGCGCTCGGCCCTTCCGGCTGGC
TGGTTTATTGCTGATAAATCTGGAGCCGGTGAGCGTGGGTCTCGCGGTATCATTGCAGCACTGGGGCCAG
ATGGTAAGCCCTCCCGTATCGTAGTTATCTACACGACGGGGAGTCAGGCAACTATGGATGAACGAAATAG
ACAGATCGCTGAGATAGGTGCCTCACTGATTAAGCATTGGTAACTGTCAGACCAAGTTTACTCATATATA
CTTTAGATTGATTTAAAACTTCATTTTTAATTTAAAAGGATCTAGGTGAAGATCCTTTTTGATAATCTCA
TGACCAAAATCCCTTAACGTGAGTTTTCGTTCCACTGAGCGTCAGACCCCGTAGAAAAGATCAAAGGATC
TTCTTGAGATCCTTTTTTTCTGCGCGTAATCTGCTGCTTGCAAACAAAAAAACCACCGCTACCAGCGGTG
GTTTGTTTGCCGGATCAAGAGCTACCAACTCTTTTTCCGAAGGTAACTGGCTTCAGCAGAGCGCAGATAC
CAAATACTGTTCTTCTAGTGTAGCCGTAGTTAGGCCACCACTTCAAGAACTCTGTAGCACCGCCTACATA
CCTCGCTCTGCTAATCCTGTTACCAGTGGCTGCTGCCAGTGGCGATAAGTCGTGTCTTACCGGGTTGGAC
TCAAGACGATAGTTACCGGATAAGGCGCAGCGGTCGGGCTGAACGGGGGGTTCGTGCACACAGCCCAGCT
TGGAGCGAACGACCTACACCGAACTGAGATACCTACAGCGTGAGCTATGAGAAAGCGCCACGCTTCCCGA
AGGGAGAAAGGCGGACAGGTATCCGGTAAGCGGCAGGGTCGGAACAGGAGAGCGCACGAGGGAGCTTCCA
GGGGGAAACGCCTGGTATCTTTATAGTCCTGTCGGGTTTCGCCACCTCTGACTTGAGCGTCGATTTTTGT
GATGCTCGTCAGGGGGGCGGAGCCTATGGAAAAACGCCAGCAACGCGGCCTTTTTACGGTTCCTGGCCTT
TTGCTGGCCTTTTGCTCAC
Features (pLannotate 1.2.2; 19 found; start..end, strand, type, name):
     16..43      +  repeat_region  AAV2 ITR (fragment): inverted terminal repeat of adeno-associated virus serotype 2 inverted
     72..99      +  repeat_region  AAV2 ITR (fragment): inverted terminal repeat of adeno-associated virus serotype 2 inverted
    179..626     +  promoter       hSyn promoter: human synapsin I promoter; confers neuron-specific expression (Kügler et al., 2003)
    641..658     +  misc_feature   MCS (fragment): multiple cloning site
    665..1219    +  CDS            hGLuc: secreted Gaussia luciferase human codon-optimized
   1259..1468    +  CDS            Cd80 (fragment): CD80_MOUSE - Also known as B7. Experimental evidence at protein level: Swiss-Prot protein existence level 1. Involved in the costimulatory signal essential for T lymphocytes activation. T-cell proliferation and cytokine production is induced by the binding of CD28 or CTLA-4 to this receptor. From Mus musculus (Mouse).
   1478..2194    +  CDS            EYFP: enhanced YFP mammalian codon-optimized
   2224..2265    +  CDS            V5 tag: epitope tag from simian virus 5
   2300..2323    +  misc_feature   MCS (fragment): pBluescript multiple cloning site
   2323..2911    +  misc_feature   WPRE: woodchuck hepatitis virus posttranscriptional regulatory element
   2943..3419    +  polyA_signal   hGH poly(A) signal: human growth hormone polyadenylation signal
   3459..3599    +  repeat_region  AAV2 ITR: inverted terminal repeat of adeno-associated virus serotype 2 inverted
   3604..3655    -  misc_feature   bom (fragment): basis of mobility region from pBR322
   3674..4129    +  rep_origin     f1 ori (sequence partly withheld): f1 bacteriophage origin of replication; arrow indicates direction of (+) strand synthesis
   4130..4179    -  misc_feature   bom (fragment): basis of mobility region from pBR322
   4281..4316    -  CDS            rop (fragment): Rop protein, which maintains plasmids at low copy number; rop
   4411..4515    +  promoter       AmpR promoter: bla
   4516..5376    +  CDS            AmpR: β-lactamase; bla; confers resistance to ampicillin, carbenicillin, and related antibiotics
   5547..6135    +  rep_origin     ori: high-copy-number ColE1/pMB1/pBR322/pUC origin of replication
