[The description below was written by a language model from this plasmid's Addgene catalogue record and pLannotate feature annotations shown in this document.]
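Description:
pAAV-hSyn-sbGLuc-B7-EYFP is an adeno-associated virus transfer plasmid for neuronal expression of a membrane-tethered luciferase–fluorescent protein fusion. It is built on a pAAV backbone and is listed at about 6.2 kb. The plasmid is propagated in bacteria through a ColE1/pUC-type origin with ampicillin selection (AmpR under its own bla promoter), and it also carries an f1 phage origin. The catalogue lists it as low copy and grown in a recombination-deficient stable strain, as is common for ITR-containing plasmids. The expression cassette is flanked by AAV2 inverted terminal repeats, which allow it to be packaged into recombinant AAV particles. In the sequenced record the downstream ITR is annotated in full, whereas the upstream one is detected only as two short fragments. This may reflect the difficulty of sequencing or annotating these structured repeats.

Between the ITRs, the human synapsin I promoter confers neuron-specific transcription of a single open reading frame. It begins with the "slow burn" variant of Gaussia luciferase (sbGLuc, annotated as human codon-optimised GLuc), followed by a fragment of mouse CD80 (B7) that the catalogue describes as a hinge/transmembrane region, and then EYFP. A V5 epitope tag is annotated just downstream of EYFP, though the catalogue entry does not mention it. A WPRE enhances transcript stability and expression, and the human growth hormone polyadenylation signal terminates the message.

According to the record, the construct is a control for bioluminescent optogenetics. It provides a light-emitting luciferase and a fluorescent marker but no light-sensing opsin. Effects of the luciferase substrate coelenterazine and of bioluminescence alone can therefore be separated from opsin-mediated changes in neuronal activity.
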