Addgene plasmid #114110: pAAV-hSyn-sbGLuc-B7-EYFP
Purpose: fusion protein of Gaussia luciferase variant slow burn, B7 transmembrane region, and enhanced yellow fluorescent protein; control for bioluminescent optogenetics
Depositing lab: Ute Hochgeschwender. Depositing organization: Central Michigan University. Publication: The BioLuminescent-OptoGenetic in vivo response to coelenterazine is proportional, sensitive, and specific in neocortex. Gomez-Ramirez M, More AI, Friedman NG, Hochgeschwender U, Moore CI. J Neurosci Res. 2020 Mar;98(3):471-480. doi: 10.1002/jnr.24498. Epub 2019 Sep 23. PubMed 31544973.
Backbone
  Vector backbone: pAAV
  Backbone size w/o insert (bp): 4666
  Total vector size (bp): 6211
  Vector type: Mammalian Expression, AAV
Growth in bacteria
  Bacterial resistance: Ampicillin, 100 μg/mL
  Growth temperature: 37°C
  Growth strain: NEB Stable
  Copy number: Low Copy
Gene/Insert 1
  Gene/Insert name: Gaussia luciferase, slow burn (alt name: sbGLuc)
Gene/Insert 2
  Gene/Insert name: B7 hinge region (alt name: B7)
Gene/Insert 3
  Gene/Insert name: Enhanced Yellow Fluorescent Protein (alt name: EYFP)
Terms and licenses: Academic/Nonprofit Terms; Industry Terms: Not Available to Industry
How to cite: pAAV-hSyn-sbGLuc-B7-EYFP was a gift from Ute Hochgeschwender (Addgene plasmid # 114110 ; http://n2t.net/addgene:114110 ; RRID:Addgene_114110)
